Addgene plasmid #47100: pPing
Purpose: Expresses the Ping open reading frame 1 (ORF1) and transposase from rice to allow mPing movement. The vector contains ORF1, transposase, mPing element and hph for hygromycin selection.
Depositing lab: Wayne Parrott. Depositing organization: University of Georgia. Publication: The rice miniature inverted repeat transposable element mPing is an effective insertional mutagen in soybean. Hancock CN, Zhang F, Floyd K, Richardson AO, Lafayette P, Tucker D, Wessler SR, Parrott WA. Plant Physiol. 2011 Oct;157(2):552-62. doi: 10.1104/pp.111.181206. Epub 2011 Aug 15. PubMed 21844309.
Backbone
  Vector backbone: pUHN4
  Backbone manufacturer: Joe Nairn, University of Georgia
  Backbone size w/o insert (bp): 5561
  Total vector size (bp): 11686
  Vector type: Yeast Expression ; plant expression
  Selectable markers: Hygromycin
Growth in bacteria
  Bacterial resistance: Ampicillin, 100 μg/mL
  Growth temperature: 37°C
  Growth strain: DH10B
  Copy number: Unknown
Gene/Insert 1
  Gene/Insert name: Ping cDNA (alt name: ORF1 and Tpase)
  Species: Oryza sativa
  Insert size (bp): 3565
  Promoter: CaMV35s
  Cloning method: Unknown
  Sequencing primers: 5′ unknown; 3′ unknown
Gene/Insert 2
  Gene/Insert name: mPing
  Species: Oryza sativa
  Insert size (bp): 430
  Promoter: CaMV35s
  Tag / fusion protein: GFP (C terminal on insert)
  Cloning method: Unknown
  Sequencing primers: 5′ unknown; 3′ unknown
Gene/Insert 3
  Gene/Insert name: hygromycin resistance gene (alt name: hph)
  Species: E. coli
  Insert size (bp): 1026
  Promoter: StUbi3
  Cloning method: Unknown
  Sequencing primers: 5′ unknown; 3′ unknown
Terms and licenses: Academic/Nonprofit Terms; Industry Terms: Not Available to Industry
How to cite: pPing was a gift from Wayne Parrott (Addgene plasmid # 47100 ; http://n2t.net/addgene:47100 ; RRID:Addgene_47100)
