[The description below was written by a language model from this plasmid's Addgene catalogue record and pLannotate feature annotations shown in this document.]
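Description:
pPing is an 11.7 kb plant transformation plasmid built on the pUHN4 backbone and designed to deliver the rice mPing transposon system into a heterologous plant host; the associated work used it for insertional mutagenesis in soybean. The catalogue also lists it as a yeast expression vector, but the annotated features show no yeast origin or auxotrophic marker. It is maintained in E. coli through a high-copy ColE1/pUC-type origin with ampicillin resistance (β-lactamase). It also carries an M13 phage origin and remnants of a lac promoter/lacZα cloning region. No T-DNA borders are annotated, so the record gives no sign of a binary vector, and the delivery method is not stated.

The payload comprises three cassettes. A CaMV 35S promoter drives the Ping cDNA from Oryza sativa, which supplies ORF1 and the transposase, the two proteins needed to mobilise the non-autonomous element. This roughly 3.6 kb insert is not itself annotated in the feature table, but it presumably occupies the unannotated stretch downstream of the second 35S promoter. A second 35S promoter sits upstream of an mgfp5 reporter that carries a short Arabidopsis basic chitinase fragment at its N-terminus (probably a signal peptide) and ends in a NOS terminator. The gap between promoter and reporter fits the 430 bp mPing miniature inverted-repeat element, although mPing is also unannotated. This layout suggests an excision reporter, in which removal of mPing would restore GFP expression, but the record does not say so explicitly. The third cassette expresses the E. coli hph gene from the potato StUbi3 promoter, allowing hygromycin selection of transformed plant tissue.
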