Features (pLannotate 1.2.2; 14 found; start..end, strand, type, name):
     38..142     +  promoter       AmpR promoter: bla
    143..1003    +  CDS            AmpR: β-lactamase; bla; confers resistance to ampicillin, carbenicillin, and related antibiotics
   1045..1554    -  rep_origin     M13 ori (sequence partly withheld): M13 bacteriophage origin of replication; arrow indicates direction of (+) strand synthesis
   1665..2253    +  rep_origin     ori: high-copy-number ColE1/pMB1/pBR322/pUC origin of replication
   2314..2335    +  protein_bind   CAP binding site: CAP binding activates transcription in the presence of cAMP. E. coli catabolite activator protein
   2350..2380    +  promoter       lac promoter: promoter for the E. coli lac operon
   2384..2406    +  protein_bind   lac operator (fragment): The lac repressor binds to the lac operator to inhibit transcription in E. coli. This inhibition can be relieved by adding lactose or isopropyl-β-D-thiogalactopyranoside (IPTG). lac repressor encoded by lacI
   2462..2714    -  terminator     NOS terminator: nopaline synthase terminator and poly(A) signal
   2746..3456    -  CDS            mgfp5: GFP with folding enhancement mutations; mgfp5; suitable for expression in plants due to removal of a cryptic intron
   3460..3522    -  CDS            CHI-B (fragment): CHIB_ARATH - Also known as PR3. Experimental evidence at protein level: Swiss-Prot protein existence level 1. Defense against chitin-containing fungal pathogens. Seems particularly implicated in resistance to jasmonate-inducing pathogens such as A.brassicicola. In vitro antifungal activity against T.reesei, but not against A.solani, F.oxysporum, S.sclerotiorum, G.graminis and P.megasperma. From Arabidopsis thaliana (Mouse-ear cress).
   4003..4344    -  promoter       CaMV 35S promoter: strong constitutive promoter from cauliflower mosaic virus
   8422..8763    -  promoter       CaMV 35S promoter: strong constitutive promoter from cauliflower mosaic virus
   9942..10967   +  CDS            HygR: aminoglycoside phosphotransferase from E. coli; aph(4)-Ia; confers resistance to hygromycin
  11480..11633   +  CDS            lacZα (fragment): LacZα fragment of β-galactosidase; lacZ fragment
>Addgene plasmid #47100 | pPing | depositor full sequence | sequence record 67166 | pPing sequence 11679 bps
GTTAACTACGTCAGGTGGCACTTTTCGGGGAAATGTGCGCGGAACCCCTATTTGTTTATTTTTCTAAATA
CATTCAAATATGTATCCGCTCATGAGACAATAACCCTGATAAATGCTTCAATAATATTGAAAAAGGAAGA
GTATGAGTATTCAACATTTCCGTGTCGCCCTTATTCCCTTTTTTGCGGCATTTTGCCTTCCTGTTTTTGC
TCACCCAGAAACGCTGGTGAAAGTAAAAGATGCTGAAGATCAGTTGGGTGCACGAGTGGGTTACATCGAA
CTGGATCTCAACAGCGGTAAGATCCTTGAGAGTTTTCGCCCCGAAGAACGTTCTCCAATGATGAGCACTT
TTAAAGTTCTGCTATGTGGCGCGGTATTATCCCGTGTTGACGCCGGGCAAGAGCAACTCGGTCGCCGCAT
ACACTATTCTCAGAATGACTTGGTTGAGTACTCACCAGTCACAGAAAAGCATCTTACGGATGGCATGACA
GTAAGAGAATTATGCAGTGCTGCCATAACCATGAGTGATAACACTGCGGCCAACTTACTTCTGACAACGA
TCGGAGGACCGAAGGAGCTAACCGCTTTTTTGCACAACATGGGGGATCATGTAACTCGCCTTGATCGTTG
GGAACCGGAGCTGAATGAAGCCATACCAAACGACGAGCGTGACACCACGATGCCTGTAGCAATGGCAACA
ACGTTGCGCAAACTATTAACTGGCGAACTACTTACTCTAGCTTCCCGGCAACAATTAATAGACTGGATGG
AGGCGGATAAAGTTGCAGGACCACTTCTGCGCTCGGCCCTTCCGGCTGGCTGGTTTATTGCTGATAAATC
TGGAGCCGGTGAGCGTGGGTCTCGCGGTATCATTGCAGCACTGGGGCCAGATGGTAAGCCCTCCCGTATC
GTAGTTATCTACACGACGGGGAGTCAGGCAACTATGGATGAACGAAATAGACAGATCGCTGAGATAGGTG
CCTCACTGATTAAGCATTGGTAACTGTCAGACCAAGTTTACTCATATATACTTTAGATTGATT
[38 nt withheld, positions 1044-1081]
A
[37 nt withheld, positions 1083-1119]
ATTTTGTTAAAATTCGCGTTAAATTTTTGTTAAATCAGCTCATTTTTTAACCAATAGGCCGAAATCGGCA
AAATCCCTTATAAATCAAAAGAATAGCCCGAGATAGGGT
[37 nt withheld, positions 1229-1265]
AAAGAACGTGGACTCCAACGTCAAAGG
[137 nt withheld, positions 1293-1429]
G
[125 nt withheld, positions 1431-1555]
AAAGGATCTAGGTGAAGATCCTTTTTGATAATCTCATGACCAAAATCCCTTAACGTGAGTTTTCGTTCCA
CTGAGCGTCAGACCCCGTAGAAAAGATCAAAGGATCTTCTTGAGATCCTTTTTTTCTGCGCGTAATCTGC
TGCTTGCAAACAAAAAAACCACCGCTACCAGCGGTGGTTTGTTTGCCGGATCAAGAGCTACCAACTCTTT
TTCCGAAGGTAACTGGCTTCAGCAGAGCGCAGATACCAAATACTGTTCTTCTAGTGTAGCCGTAGTTAGG
CCACCACTTCAAGAACTCTGTAGCACCGCCTACATACCTCGCTCTGCTAATCCTGTTACCAGTGGCTGCT
GCCAGTGGCGATAAGTCGTGTCTTACCGGGTTGGACTCAAGACGATAGTTACCGGATAAGGCGCAGCGGT
CGGGCTGAACGGGGGGTTCGTGCACACAGCCCAGCTTGGAGCGAACGACCTACACCGAACTGAGATACCT
ACAGCGTGAGCTATGAGAAAGCGCCACGCTTCCCGAAGGGAGAAAGGCGGACAGGTATCCGGTAAGCGGC
AGGGTCGGAACAGGAGAGCGCACGAGGGAGCTTCCAGGGGGAAACGCCTGGTATCTTTATAGTCCTGTCG
GGTTTCGCCACCTCTGACTTGAGCGTCGATTTTTGTGATGCTCGTCAGGGGGGCGGAGCCTATGGAAAAA
CGCCAGCAACGCGGCCTTTTTACGGTTCCTGGCCTTTTGCTGGCCTTTTGCTCACATGTAATGTGAGTTA
GCTCACTCATTAGGCACCCCAGGCTTTACACTTTATGCTTCCGGCTCGTATGTTGTGTGGAATTGTGAGC
GGATAACAATTTCACACAGGAAACAGCTATGACCATGATTACGCCAAGCTACGGGGATCAATTCCCGATC
TAGTAACATAGATGACACCGCGCGCGATAATTTATCCTAGTTTGCGCGCTATATTTTGTTTTCTATCGCG
TATTAAATGTATAATTGCGGGACTCTAATCATAAAAACCCATCTCATAAATAACGTCATGCATTACATGT
TAATTATTACATGCTTAACGTAATTCAACAGAAATTATATGATAATCATCGCAAGACCGGCAACAGGATT
CAATCTTAAGAAACTTTATTGCCAAATGTTTGAACGATCGGGGAAATTCGAGCTCTTAAAGCTCATCATG
TTTGTATAGTTCATCCATGCCATGTGTAATCCCAGCAGCTGTTACAAACTCAAGAAGGACCATGTGGTCT
CTCTTTTCGTTGGGATCTTTCGAAAGGGCAGATTGTGTGGACAGGTAATGGTTGTCTGGTAAAAGGACAG
GGCCATCGCCAATTGGAGTATTTTGTTGATAATGATCAGCGAGTTGCACGCCGCCGTCTTCGATGTTGTG
GCGGGTCTTGAAGTTGGCTTTGATGCCGTTCTTTTGCTTGTCGGCCATGATGTATACGTTGTGGGAGTTG
TAGTTGTATTCCAACTTGTGGCCGAGGATGTTTCCGTCCTCCTTGAAATCGATTCCCTTAAGCTCGATCC
TGTTGACGAGGGTGTCTCCCTCAAACTTGACTTCAGCACGTGTCTTGTAGTTCCCGTCGTCCTTGAAGAA
GATGGTCCTCTCCTGCACGTATCCCTCAGGCATGGCGCTCTTGAAGAAGTCGTGCCGCTTCATATGATCT
GGGTATCTTGAAAAGCATTGAACACCATAAGAGAAAGTAGTGACAAGTGTTGGCCATGGAACAGGTAGTT
TTCCAGTAGTGCAAATAAATTTAAGGGTAAGTTTTCCGTATGTTGCATCACCTTCACCCTCTCCACTGAC
AGAAAATTTGTGCCCATTAACATCACCATCTAATTCAACAAGAATTGGGACAACTCCAGTGAAAAGTTCT
TCTCCTTTACTGAATTCGGCCGAGGATAATGATAGGAGAAGTGAAAAGATGAGAAAGAGAAAAAGATTAG
TCTTCATTGTTATATCTCCTTGGATCCTCTAGATTAGGCCAGTCACAATGGCTAGTGTCATTGCACGGCT
ACCCAAAATATTATACCATCTTCTCTCAAATGAAATCTTTTATGAAACAATCCCCACAGTGGAGGGGTTT
CACTTTGACGTTTCCAAGACTAAGCAAAGCATTTAATTGATACAAGTTGCTGGGATCATTTGTACCCAAA
ATCCGGCGCGGCGCGGGAGAATGCGGAGGTCGCACGGCGGAGGCGGACGCAAGAGATCCGGTGAATGAAA
CGAATCGGCCTCAACGGGGGTTTCACTCTGTTACCGAGGACTTGGAAACGACGCTGACGAGTTTCACCAG
GATGAAACTCTTTCCTTCTCTCTCATCCCCATTTCATGCAAATAATCATTTTTTATTCAGTCTTACCCCT
ATTAAATGTGCATGACACACCAGTGAAACCCCCATTGTGACTGGCCTTATCTAGAGTCCCCCGTGTTCTC
TCCAAATGAAATGAACTTCCTTATATAGAGGAAGGGTCTTGCGAAGGATAGTGGGATTGTGCGTCATCCC
TTACGTCAGTGGAGATATCACATCAATCCACTTGCTTTGAAGACGTGGTTGGAACGTCTTCTTTTTCCAC
GATGCTCCTCGTGGGTGGGGGTCCATCTTTGGGACCACTGTCGGCAGAGGCATCTTCAACGATGGCCTTT
CCTTTATCGCAATGATGGCATTTGTAGGAGCCACCTTCCTTTTCCACTATCTTCACAATAAAGTGACAGA
TAGCTGGGCAATGGAATCCGAGGAGGTTTCCGGATATTACCCTTTGTTGAAAAGTCTCAATTGCCCTTTG
GTCTTCTGAGACTGTATCTTTGATATTTTTGGAGTAGACAAGTGTGTCGTGCTCCACCATGTTGACGAAG
ATTTTCTTCTTGTCATTGAGTCGTAAGAGACTCTGTATGAACTGTTCGCCAGTCTTTACGGCGAGTTCTG
TTAGGTCCTCTATTTGAATCTTTGACTCCATGGCCTTTGATTCAGTGGGAACTACCTTTTTAGAGACTCC
AATCTCTATTACTTGCCTTGGTTTGTGAAGCAAGCCTTGAATCGTCCATACTGGAATAGTACTTCTGATC
TTGAGAAATATATCTTTCTCTGTGTTCTTGATGCAGTTAGTCCTGAATCTTTTGACTGCATCTTTAACCT
TCTTGGGAAGGTATTTGATTTCCTGGAGATTATTGCTCGGGTAGATCGTCTTGATGAGACCTGCTGCGTA
AGCCTCTCTAACCATCTGTGGGTTAGCATTCTTTCTGAAATTGAAAAGGCTAATCTGGGGACCTGCAGGA
GTCAAAAAACACAGCAACTTGTGCATTTCACTTCTAAAAATCCTCAGTACCAGCAACATTAACAAATAAG
ATAGATAACTGCATACAAGCATCAGGTGACCAAATTAAACATTCATCGGATGCACACAAGCATCAGGTGA
CCAAATTAAACATTCATCGGATGCACACAAGCATCAAGTGTCCAAAATAAAACAGTGAAATGAAACTTTA
GTGATCTGATAGAAGCAACTGGGTGGATCATTCTGCCCCTCAACCTTCAGTCCGTAATGCGTTCAGAAAC
CTAGTTCCTTGTTTCATCCAGATGAATGTGCACCACCACCAAACTTATTCCATATATGTTCCACCAAATC
ATTCTTGAGTCGGCGATGAGCCAAACGATCTCTCATACTAGTATCCTTTTCTAAAATTCTTTCTAATGGA
ACATGCTGGTCAGGAGAGAATTCTGGTGCCTGAACCGTTGATGAACTAGCAGGCTCATTTAAATCTAGAT
TTTCTTCAATAAGTCGCGCTTCCTTCTCATCTTCAACTATCATATTGTGAAGTATGATGCAACCTAGGAC
AACATCACGGAGTACACCTCGGTCATATAGACGGGCTGGTCGTTTTAAGATGCAGAATCGACGTTGTAGA
ACACCAAATGCTCTCTCGATATCCTTTCTTGCCCCTTCTTGATGTTGTGCATACAACTTCTCCTTCTCAG
TGATAGGGAGTCGATATGACTTAGCAAATACCTTCCATTCAGGGTAAATTCCATCAGCAAGAAAATAACC
TTCGTTGTATTGATTCCCATTTACCATGTACTGCACTCTAGGAGCTTGTCCTTTCAGCTCATTGATAAAC
ACAGTAGATCGGCTCAAAACATTGATATCATTGTTAGAACCTGCTACTCCAAAGAACGCATGCCAAATCC
AAAGATCATGTGATGCCACTGCCTCAAGAATCAGCGTTGGCACTTTTTGATCACCACGAGTGAACTGACC
CTTCCACGCAGTTGGGCACCTTTCCCATTGCCAATGCATACAGTCAATGCTACCGAACATACCAGGAAAA
CCGCGTCTCTCACCAAGCTCGAGTAGTCGTTCAGTATCTTCTACAGTGGGACGCCTGAGATATCTTTCAC
CAAATACTTCTCTAATTCCTTTCACAAAATTTTTCATAGCATCCATAGCAGTAGTCTCTCCAATCTTCAA
ATACTCATCTAGTTCATCAGCACCACTACCAGTAGCCAATTGGCGAATTGCTGCAGTACACTTTTGTAAT
GGACTAAGCCCTTGCCTACCAGCGGCATCTACCCTCTGAGTAAAGTAATCTGACCACTGGCCTAATGCGT
CCACAATACGTAAAAACAGCGGCCTGTACATACGAAATCTTCGGCGAAAAATATTGGAAGGATATAGAGG
ATTTTCAGAGAAATAATCATTCACCAAATTTTGATGTGCTTCCTCTCGTGGCCTCTTGATGTGCTTCCTT
GGATGCAAACGATGGTCAGCAGCCTCTCTTTCAAGATCTCCGATGGAGGACTGCAATAACACCATCATTT
CATGGAGAACATCATCCATTATCTCATCCATGATCTCATCCTCAGCGAGAAACTCGTCCAACAAGGACAC
AGGAATCTGATTTTCATTTCCAGACATCTTCACAGCAGAGAAAGAGAGAAGGTGAACAAAGGAAGATTGG
AGAAATAATCATTCACAGCAGAGAAATAATCATTCACAGCAGTGAAAAAAGATAGAAACTTCAAAGAAAG
GCAGATCACCTCAATGTTGTTGAACTAAACAGGAAGAGAGAAGGGCTGCGTCTATGCCAGGAAGAGATGA
GGACTGCGTCCAGGAATTAGAGAAGAGGGCTGTGTGTATGCCAGGAAGAGATGAGGACTGTATCTATATA
TATAGAGGAGGGCTGCATCCAGGAATGTGAAACTATAGTGGTCAGTTTTCACACCACAGTAGCATTCACA
CCACAATAGTAGTGGTCAGTTTTCACACCACAATAGTACTATAGTGGTCAGTTTTCACACTTGTGAAACT
GCCATTAAATAGTGCTGCACGCACATGTTGTGCATCATGCATACATTATCTAATTTTCCATGTTTACACA
ATTGTATATAAATTTCAGAATTCATACATTTCAGAAAATAGTGGTCAGTTTATAAAACTCACCTTAATCC
GCAAATAGCTTCTCCTCTAATTTCCGTATTGCCCTCTGGTGGCTAGCCATTTGATCTTCAGACATGTTGC
TTGTATCCTTACTTAATAGAGTATTGTACACATCGAACATCTTTGCTTCCTTCTGCTCCTTAGCGGCCAA
CAATGTTGCATTTGATATCTGAATCTGTGCTTCGGTGGCCTTTTCACGATCCACCCTCCGGTCTTCGTGG
ACCTTTATAATTTTCTGGACATTGTCCCCTAGGAGGACAATGCCTTCCATAACATTTTCTTTCTTGCGCT
TTCCATTGCGCTCAGACTTTGCTGCTTCTCTACCAATAGGACGTGACTGCTGTTCTGGAACAGCATCCAT
TTCGCTCTTGTCTTTCTCTGATTCAAACTGAGCACACCATTTGGGCTCATCTTTGAGTATCTTCCACCAA
TGGACCAACGCAAAAGGTTTTCCAAACCTGTTTGCATACAGCCTCTGTGCCTCTTTCTCAAGCATGTCGT
CGGAGTATCCGCTTGTATGCATTTGAGTAACCGTACTCCAATAGTCATTGAACTCAGAGATCGCTGACTT
CAACCTTGACCAGTGAACCTTCAGTTGGTTAATTTCCCTCCTACGTTTTCCATTCCCTTTCTTGTTAAAT
TCATCAGTGACTTCCTTCCAAAATGTATCACCTTTCTTATCATTCCCATGAATTGAGTCTTTAGAAGCAT
TCAACCAAGCACTGGCCAGTCTCTCTTCCTCTTCATGAGTCCATCTTTTCTTTGCTGCCCTACTGTCATC
ATTGTTGTCCTCTTCATCAATCATAATGTTTGTTGAAGTGCCTTGGTTCGTAGCTTGGGGTGTTGGTGTT
CCGTAGGCACTTGGTGGCTGTGGAGATATTGGGTTGAACCCCATATTGTGACCAACGAAATGAAAATTTT
CACCTTGCTGTTGTGGCTGCGGCGGACAATTTTGTTGAATAAAATTGACAAACCCTCCTGGAGGATAACC
CCTGACCAAACATGAATTTGGGTCTTGTTGGTTTCCAAAGAAAGATGCAAAGTTTGGGGAAATGGTCGAT
GTTGGTCCCCATCCTCCTCCTTGTGGTTGCGGTGGCCTTGCCGTCGATGTCCCCGAAGCAAGAGAGGAGG
TCGGCGCAGCCGGTGACGGATTCGGCGAATCGGGGACGAAAATCGGCGAAGATTGCGGTGGTCGTGGTGG
GATGGCCGTCGGCGCAGCAGGGGATGAAGACGTCGCAGCAGGAGGCGGGGTGGCCGGGACAGAAATCGGC
GGCGGCCTCTTCAATCCTAGTTGCTTGCCCCCGCGCTGTTTGCCTCCTTTCCCGGTTGCACGCCGCCGGG
TTTCAGCAGCCGGCGACGGATCCACGGCCGGCGACGGATCCACGGCCGGCGACGGATCCATGGAGTCCCC
CGTGTTCTCTCCAAATGAAATGAACTTCCTTATATAGAGGAAGGGTCTTGCGAAGGATAGTGGGATTGTG
CGTCATCCCTTACGTCAGTGGAGATATCACATCAATCCACTTGCTTTGAAGACGTGGTTGGAACGTCTTC
TTTTTCCACGATGCTCCTCGTGGGTGGGGGTCCATCTTTGGGACCACTGTCGGCAGAGGCATCTTCAACG
ATGGCCTTTCCTTTATCGCAATGATGGCATTTGTAGGAGCCACCTTCCTTTTCCACTATCTTCACAATAA
AGTGACAGATAGCTGGGCAATGGAATCCGAGGAGGTTTCCGGATATTACCCTTTGTTGAAAAGTCTCAAT
TGCCCTTTGGTCTTCTGAGACTGTATCTTTGATATTTTTGGAGTAGACAAGTGTGTCGTGCTCCACCATG
TTGACGAAGATTTTCTTCTTGTCATTGAGTCGTAAGAGACTCTGTATGAACTGTTCGCCAGTCTTTACGG
CGAGTTCTGTTAGGTCCTCTATTTGAATCTTTGACTCCATGAAGCTTCTGCAGATATCCGCGGATCCTAG
GCTAGTGGGCAGATCGATCCAAAGCACATACTTATCGATTTAAATTTCATCGAAGAGATTAATATCGAAT
AATCATATACATACTTTAAATACATAACAAATTTTAAATACATATATCTGGTATATAATTAATTTTTTAA
AGTCATGAAGTATGTATCAAATACACATATGGAAAAAATTAACTATTCATAATTTAAAAAATAGAAAAGA
TACATCTAGTGAAATTAGGTGCATGTATCAAATACATTAGGAAAAGGGCATATATCTTGATCTAGATAAT
TAACGATTTTGATTTATGTATAATTTCCAAATGAAGGTTTATATCTACTTCAGAAATAACAATATACTTT
TATCAGAACATTCAACAAAGCAACAACCAACTAGAGTGAAAAATACACATTGTTCTCTAGACATACAAAA
TTGAGAAAAGAATCTCAAAATTTAGAGAAACAAATCTGAATTTCTAGAAGAAAAAAATAATTATGCACTT
TGCTATTGCTCGAAAAATAAATGAAAGAAATTAGACTTTTTTAAAAGATGTTAGACTAGATATACTCAAA
AGCTATTAAAGGAGTAATATTCTTCTTACATTAAGTATTTTAGTTACAGTCCTGTAATTAAAGACACATT
TTAGATTGTATCTAAACTTAAATGTATCTAGAATACATATATTTGAATGCATCATATACATGTATCCGAC
ACACCAATTCTCATAAAAAACGTAATATCCTAAACTAATTTATCCTTCAAGTCAACTTAAGCCCAATATA
CATTTTCATCTCTAAAGGCCCAAGTGGCACAAAATGTCAGGCCCAATTACGAAGAAAAGGGCTTGTAAAA
CCCTAATAAAGTGGCACTGGCAGAGCTTACACTCTCATTCCATCAACAAAGAAACCCTAAAAGCCGCAGC
GCCACTGATTTCTCTCCTCCAGGCGAAGGATCTCGACTCTAGGGGGGCAATAAGATATGAAAAAGCCTGA
ACTCACCGCGACGTCTGTCGAGAAGTTTCTGATCGAAAAGTTCGACAGCGTCTCCGACCTGATGCAGCTC
TCGGAGGGCGAAGAATCTCGTGCTTTCAGCTTCGATGTAGGAGGGCGTGGATATGTCCTGCGGGTAAATA
GCTGCGCCGATGGTTTCTACAAAGATCGTTATGTTTATCGGCACTTTGCATCGGCCGCGCTCCCGATTCC
GGAAGTGCTTGACATTGGGGCATTCAGCGAGAGCCTGACCTATTGCATCTCCCGCCGTGCACAGGGTGTC
ACGTTGCAAGACCTGCCTGAAACCGAACTGCCCGCTGTTCTGCAGCCGGTCGCGGAGGCCATGGATGCGA
TCGCTGCGGCCGATCTTAGCCAGACGAGCGGGTTCGGCCCATTCGGACCGCAAGGAATCGGTCAATACAC
TACATGGCGTGATTTCATATGCGCGATTGCTGATCCCCATGTGTATCACTGGCAAACTGTGATGGACGAC
ACCGTCAGTGCGTCCGTCGCGCAGGCTCTCGATGAGCTGATGCTTTGGGCCGAGGACTGCCCCGAAGTCC
GGCACCTCGTGCACGCGGATTTCGGCTCCAACAATGTCCTGACGGACAATGGCCGCATAACAGCGGTCAT
TGACTGGAGCGAGGCGATGTTCGGGGATTCCCAATACGAGGTCGCCAACATCTTCTTCTGGAGGCCGTGG
TTGGCTTGTATGGAGCAGCAGACGCGCTACTTCGAGCGGAGGCATCCGGAGCTTGCAGGATCGCCGCGGC
TCCGGGCGTATATGCTCCGCATTGGTCTTGACCAACTCTATCAGAGCTTGGTTGACGGCAATTTCGATGA
TGCAGCTTGGGCGCAGGGTCGATGCGACGCAATCGTCCGATCCGGAGCCGGGACTGTCGGGCGTACACAA
ATCGCCCGCAGAAGCGCGGCCGTCTGGACCGATGGCTGTGTAGAAGTACTCGCCGATAGTGGAAACCGAC
GCCCCAGCACTCGTCCGAGGGCAAAGGAATAGAGTAGATGCCGACCGGGATCAATTCGGCTTGATCCAAA
TTTTGATTTTAATGTTTAGCAAATGTCTTATCAGTTTTCTCTTTTTGTCGAACGGTAATTTAGAGTTTTT
TTTGCTATATGGATTTTCGTTTTTGATGTATGTGACAACCCTCGGGATTGTTGATTTATTTCAAAACTAA
GAGTTTTTGTCTTATTGTTCTCGTCTATTTTGGATATCAATCTTAGTTTTATATCTTTTCTAGTTCTCTA
CGTGTTAAATGTTCAACACACTAGCAATTTGGCCTGCCAGCGTATGGATTATGGAACTATCAAGTCTGTG
GGATCGATAAATATGCTTCTCAGGAATTTGAGATTTTTTATCATGTCTTTATGCTCATTCCCTTGAGTAT
AATATAGTAAAAAAATAGTAAATTTAAGCAATAATGTTAGGTGCTATGTGTCTGTCGAGACTATTGGGGG
TAGCTTAATTAAGCGTACCCTCTTAGTCAAGGCCTTAAGTGAGTCGTATTACGGACTGGCCGTCGTTTTA
CAACGTCGTGACTGGGAAAACCCTGGCGTTACCCAACTTAATCGCCTTGCAGCACATCCCCCTTTCGCCA
GCTGGCGTAATAGCGAAGAGGCCCGCACCGATCGCCCTTCCCAACAGTTGCGCAGCCTGAATGGCGAATG
GCGCTTCGCTTGGTAATAAAGCCCGCTTCGGCGGGCTTTTTTTT
