>Addgene plasmid #47100 | pPing | addgene partial sequence | sequence record 69903 | oPing-5 5'-AGGGTGGATCGTGAAAAGG-3'
TAAGTAAGGATACAAGCAACATGTCTGAAGATCAAATGGCTAGCCACCAGAGGGCAATACGGAAATTAGA
GGAGAAGCTATTTGCGGATTAAGGTGAGTTTTATAAACTGACCACTATTTTCTGAAATGTATGAATTCTG
AAATTTATATACAATTGTGTAAACATGGAAAATTAGATAATGTATGCATGATGCACAACATGTGCGTGCA
GCACTATTTAATGGCAGTTTCACAAGTGTGAAAACTGACCACTATAGTACTATTGTGGTGTGAAAACTGA
CCACTACTATTGTGGTGTGAATGCTACTGTGGTGTGAAAACTGACCACTATAGTTTCACATTCCTGGATG
CAGCCCTCCTCTATATATATAGATACAGTCCTCATCTCTTCCTGGCATACACACAGCCCTCTTCTCTAAT
TCCTGGACGCAGTCCTCATCTCTTCCTGGCATAGACGCAGCCCTTCTCTCTTCCTGTTTAGTTCAACAAC
ATTGAGGTGATCTGCCTTTCTTTGAAGTTTCTATCTTTTTTCACTGCTGTGAATGATTATTTCTCTGCTG
TGAATGATTATTTCTCCAATCTTCCTTTGTTCACCTTCTCTCTTTCTCTGCTGTGAAGATGTCTGGAAAT
GAAAATCAGATTCCTGTGTCCTTGTTGGACGAGTTTCTCGCTGAGGATGAGATCATGGATGAGATAATGG
ATGATGTTCTCCATGAAATGATGGTGTTATTGCAGTCCTCCATCGGAGATCTTGAAAGAGAGGCTGCTGA
CCATCGTTTGCATCC
