>Addgene plasmid #47100 | pPing | addgene partial sequence | sequence record 69960 | GFP-R 5'-CCATCTAATTCAACAAGAATTGGGACAAC-3'
ATTCGGCCGAGGATAATGATAGGAGAAGTGAAAAGATGAGAAAGAGAAAAAGATTAGTCTTCATTGTTAT
ATCTCCTTGGATCCTCTAGATTAGGCCAGTCACAATGGCTAGTGTCATTGCACGGCTACCCAAAATATTA
TACCATCTTCTCTCAAATGAAATCTTTTATGAAACAATCCCCACAGTGGAGGGGTTTCACTTTGACGTTT
CCAAGACTAAGCAAAGCATTTAATTGATACAAGTTGCTGGGATCATTTGTACCCAAAATCCGGCGCGGCG
CGGGAGAATGCGGAGGTCGCACGGCGGAGGCGGACGCAAGAGATCCGGTGAATGAAACGAATCGGCCTCA
ACGGGGGTTTCACTCTGTTACCGAGGACTTGGAAACGACGCTGACGAGTTTCACCAGGATGAAACTCTTT
CCTTCTCTCTCATCCCCATTTCATGCAAATAATCATTTTTTATTCAGTCTTACCCCTATTAAATGTGCAT
GACACACCAGTGAAACCCCCATTGTGACTGGCCTTATCTAGAGTCCCCCGTGTTCTCTCCAAATGAAATG
AACTTCCTTATATAGAGGAAGGGTCTTGCGAAGGATAGTGGGATTGTGCGTCATCCCTTACGTCAGTGGA
GATATCACATCAATCCACTTGCTTTGAAGACGTGGTTGGAACGTCTTCTTTTTCCACGATGCTCCTCGTG
GGTGGGGGTCCATCTTTGGGACCACTGTCGGCAGAGGCATCTTCAACGATGGCCTTTCCTTTATCGCAAT
GATGGCATTTGTAGGAGCCACCTTCCTTTTCCACTATCTTCACAATAAAGTGACAGATAGCTGGGCAATG
GA
